Addgene plasmid #39678: KHBD00598
Depositing lab: Bart Deplancke. Depositing organization: Swiss Federal Institute of Technology (EPFL). Publication: Automated protein-DNA interaction screening of Drosophila regulatory elements. Korneel Hens, Jean-Daniel Feuz, Alina Isakova, Antonina Lagovitina, Andreas Massouras, Julien Bryois, Patrick Callaerts, Susan E. Celniker, Bart Deplancke. Nat Methods. 2011 Oct 30;8(12):1065-70. 10.1038/nmeth.1763 PubMed 22037703.
Backbone
  Vector backbone: pDONR221
  Backbone manufacturer: Invitrogen
  Backbone size w/o insert (bp): 2536
  Vector type: Gateway DONR vector
Growth in bacteria
  Bacterial resistance: Kanamycin, 50 μg/mL
  Growth temperature: 37°C
  Growth strain: DH5alpha
  Copy number: High Copy
Gene/Insert
  Gene/Insert name: CG2052 (alt names: FBgn0039905; Lin29)
  Species: D. melanogaster (fly)
  Insert size (bp): 3291
  Entrez Gene: dati (a.k.a. Dmel_CG2052, CG10204, CG2052, DmLin29, Dmel\CG2052, Lin29)
  Promoter: none
  Cloning method: Gateway Cloning
  Sequencing primers: 5′ M13-F20; 3′ M13R
Terms and licenses: Academic/Nonprofit Terms; Industry Terms: Not Available to Industry
Depositor comments: Please note that the ORFs in this collection were cloned open-ended (without a stop codon).
How to cite: KHBD00598 was a gift from Bart Deplancke (Addgene plasmid # 39678 ; http://n2t.net/addgene:39678 ; RRID:Addgene_39678)
