[The description below was written by a language model from this plasmid's Addgene catalogue record.]
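Description:
KHBD00598 is a Gateway entry clone built on the pDONR221 backbone (Invitrogen), carrying the open reading frame of the Drosophila melanogaster gene CG2052, also known as dati or Lin29 (FBgn0039905). The insert is recorded as about 3.3 kb in a backbone of roughly 2.5 kb once the donor cassette has been replaced. The plasmid is maintained in standard E. coli cloning strains such as DH5alpha at high copy number under kanamycin selection. No feature table accompanies the record, so the origin of replication and the exact flanking elements are not itemised. A clone made by Gateway recombination into a pDONR vector would normally have the insert flanked by attL sites, and the M13 forward and reverse sequencing primer sites listed lie outside the insert.

The construct has no promoter driving the insert, which is consistent with its role as a shuttle or storage clone rather than an expression plasmid. The ORF is meant to be moved by LR recombination into destination vectors that supply the promoter, tags and host-specific elements. The depositor notes that ORFs in this collection were cloned open-ended, without a stop codon, so the coding sequence can be read through into a C-terminal fusion partner provided by the destination vector. N-terminal fusions are also possible, as long as the destination vector supplies a downstream stop.

The clone belongs to a Drosophila ORF collection associated with work on automated protein-DNA interaction screening of fly regulatory elements. This suggests use as a source of this coding sequence for making fusion constructs in such assays.
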