>Addgene plasmid #39678 | KHBD00598 | depositor partial sequence | sequence record 50118 | KHBD00598 sequence 3291 bps
ATGTTTAAAATGGACTCCGCAGACTTCTGGCAGCAAGCGCGTGCTCCGTTTGGTCTGCAAACTGCGCTTC
ACCAATACTCTTCCCCCCCGAATCAACAGCCAATATCCCACCACGCCCTGCACCACTCCGTTCCGCAGGA
GAACGAGCAGTTGGCCGGAGTTCAACCAGAAGGTCCAGCAGCAGGATCAGGCGTAGTGGGCAACAACAGT
TCCATGGCAATTTCCGGCACCAATTCAACTGTGGGCAGCAAGGCGGAGTCCAGTCACATTCCGCAGCAGC
ACTCAGAGCAGCAGTCATATGGAAGCGACTCCTTCCGAGGAACGCAGTCGCCCCAGCTGAGTAGCCACCA
CCTGTTGTTTAACGCCGCTGCAGCCGCTGCTGCGGCGGTCCACCTCAAGTCCACGGCGATGCAGAATAAC
CTCTCGCCAATAGGCGATCAGGTGCAAAATAACCTTCGCAACTACGGACAAGGATCCTTAAACGCCTTAT
GTGGGATCAAGCCCAAGCAGGAGATGGATGCGAAGACGCCCCTACAGCCGTTGGACGAGTGTCCCCACCC
TCTAGTTCAGGCGCAGGCCCAGTCCCAGTACGGCGGAGACTACTACGACGTGGCCGACCCACAGGCTAGA
GAAATCTCGGAAGGTCGAGCACTGATAATCGGACTCGGAGCACCCAGTACGGTGTCCACCGACGATGCAC
AGTCCAGTGCGCCGTCTCATCAGCTGGCAGGGACTGGCCGAGCATTGCAGACTCATCAGTGCAAGCCAAT
GTCCCCTGGAACAGTTGGTAGCTCGAATTTGGGCGCAGGACGAAGATCCGCACCCACAACAATAAGCAAG
ACCTTTTCGCAGGGTCAGCAGTCCCCTCAGCACTCTACAACGCCATCCGGAGGCAGCACGACGCCCGACA
TCAAATACAATAACGACAAAATGGCCAATGAAATTCAGCTTCAGCTATCCCGTTCGAGCAGCGCAGCGGC
GATCAGTGAACGCACCCTCGAAGAATGTTGGTCAACCCTACAACGACTATTTATGCACAAAAGCGCGATG
CAGCAAATACAGCAGCAGATTCCTCGCGTTGGCCTGGGCACCCACGGCGTGACCGGCTCGGCCAACTTAG
GTGGCAGTATTACGCCTAGCTCGGATACCAAGCCGCACCAGTGCCAGCAATGTATGAAGAGCTTTTCCAG
TAACCACCAGCTCGTGCAACACATCAGGGTACACACTGGAGAGAAGCCATACAAGTGTTCCTACTGTGAT
CGTAGATTTAAGCAGTTGTCGCACGTCCAGCAGCACACGCGCCTGCACACAGGAGAACGACCCTATAAAT
GCCATCTGCCAGACTGCGGTCGAGCCTTTATACAGCTTTCAAATCTACAACAGCATCTACGAAACCATGA
CGCTCAGGTGGAGCGTGCCAAAAATCGTCCTTTTCACTGCAACATATGTGGAAAGGGTTTCGCCACTGAA
TCTAGCCTGCGTACACATACATCGAAGGAGCTACAGCTGCATCTTGGTGTCTTGCAGCAGCATGCCGCAC
TAATAGGTGGTCCAAACGCTACGTCCTGTCCGGTGTGCCATAAACTTTTCCTTGGCACTGAAGCCCTTGT
GGACCACATGAAACATGTTCATAAGGAAAAGAGCCCCCCACCTGGTGGCTCAGCCTCATCCCAGTTTAGC
GAGCTCAATCAGATAGTTACGGGCAATGGAAACGGAACTGGATCTAGCAATGAACAAATTGCTACCCAAT
GCACAACTGAATCGAACTCGCATCAGGCCACTGTTGGCTCTAGCTTAATCGACAGCTTTTTGGGCAAGCG
AAGAACTGCCAACCATCCTTGCCCAGTTTGCGGTAAACATTATGTCAACGAGGGTTCCCTAAGGAAACAT
CTGGCTTGCCACGCTGAGAACTCCCAACTTACAAACAGCCTGCGAATGTGGCCATGTAGCGTTTGCCAGG
CCGTCTTCACTCATGAAAACGGCCTTCTTACCCATATGGAGTCAATGCGCATGGATCCGAAACATCAGTT
CGCGGCTCAATACGTACTATCCCGGGCAGCTGCAGAGCAGCGAGAACGAGAATCTCTTCTAGCGGTTACC
TTAGCCGCCAGCAGTGGCGCTAGTACAAGAATCGGAATTGCGGATGCCGGAAACGTTTTGCCTACGGGAG
CTCACAACTCGGACGGATCCAACTCGAAATGCCCTTCCCCTTCGGCTAACTCGGAATGCTCTTCAAACGG
ACGCCTCTCGTCATCGACAACATCAGATCAAGACCAAGACATCGACCATGGTTTAAGTGAAAATGAGAAC
AGCAACCAGAACAACATAGGCAGTTCCACGAATAACAACAATAATTGCACGAGTAACAACAACGCTAGCT
CTCATAAAATGGCTGAGCTTCGACTTCCGGGAACCGGCCAATATACCATGGACGCGGAACTGCATGTCGC
CAACCGGATGTCACTAATGGCCGCTGCTGCTGCAGCAGTTGCTGCGTCACGACCACAAGACGGAGTGGAC
ACTTCAGCAGTCCCGAGCGCGGCGGTTCAGGCCGCTGTGGTTAATCTGGCAGCTGCAATGCGAATGAACA
ATTCCAGCAACGGTGCTACCCCCTACCAACAACATCACGCCGATCACACACAGGCACACCAGACACATAT
CCTTCAACATGCACACCCACATCACCACCAACAGCAGCAGGCTCCGCAGCACCAACAGCAACAGTTGTCC
CATTTGCTAGTCCATACTCACCCCAGCAACAGCAACTCCCGTTCTCAAAGTTCACCAAACATAAATGTGC
CAAGTTTACAGAACGAATCTACTGCCGCCTCGATCGCTATGAACATGAACGTACATATGATGCGCGGTTC
CCTCGACCCGGACCCGAGTTTAGGAGGAATGCATGGAATAGAAGTTCTCCACCAACACCAGCAGCAGCAC
CACCACCATCATCACCACCACACGTCAAACTATCCGCAGCACGCCGTAACTCCTACCAACCAACATACTC
ACCCACACCCCCAGACACACCAAACCGCCCATCACCATACGAGTCCTGAAACGGCGCTCCGAATGCACCA
GGCTGAAGCGATCTTACGCTCGCATACCGAAGCAGCATTCCGACTGGCAACTGGATCTGGTCCTGACACC
GGAGTAAAATGCGAGGCTGATCAAAACCAGCTGAATAGTAACAATGCTGGCAATGCTGGTGGCAATAGTG
GAGGCAATAGCCAACAACATCGATTCCATGCGAGTTCGAATCACCAAGAGAATCAACGACCATCGGACTC
A
