>Addgene plasmid #39678 | KHBD00598 | addgene partial sequence | sequence record 53442 | M13-F20 5'-TGTAAAACGACGGCCAGT-3'
GATTTTATTTTGACTGATAGTGACCTGTTCGTTGCAACAAATTGATGAGCAATGCTTTTTTATAATGCCA
ACTTTGTACAAAAAAGTTGGCACCATGTTTAAAATGGACTCCGCAGACTTCTGGCAGCAAGCGCGTGCTC
CGTTTGGTCTGCAAACTGCGCTTCACCAATACTCTTCCCCCCCGAATCAACAGCCAATATCCCACCACGC
CCTGCACCACTCCGTTCCGCAGGAGAACGAGCAGTTGGCCGGAGTTCAACCAGAAGGTCCAGCAGCAGGA
TCAGGCGTAGTGGGCAACAACAGTTCCATGGCAATTTCCGGCACCAATTCAACTGTGGGCAGCAAGGCGG
AGTCCAGTCACATTCCGCAGCAGCACTCAGAGCAGCAGTCATATGGAAGCGACTCCTTCCGAGGAACGCA
GTCGCCCCAGCTGAGTAGCCACCACCTGTTGTTTAACGCCGCTGCAGCCGCTGCTGCGGCGGTCCACCTC
AAGTCCACGGCGATGCAGAATAACCTCTCGCCAATAGGCGATCAGGTGCAAAATAACCTTCGCAACTACG
GACAAGGATCCTTAAACGCCTTATGTGGGATCAAGCCCAAGCAGGAGATGGATGCGAAGACGCCCCTACA
GCCGTTGGACGAGTGTCCCCACCCTCTAGTTCAGGCGCAGGCCCAGTCCCAGTACGGCGGAGACTACTAC
GACGTGGCCGACCCACAGGCTAGAGAAATCTCGGAAGGTCGAGCACTGATAATCGGACTCGGAGCACCCA
GTACGGTGTC
